>Addgene plasmid #191456 | pFPO-His-mTurquoise2_T203Y | addgene full sequence | sequence record 379351 | Addgene NGS Result
TCTGAGCGGGACTCTGGGGTTCGAAATGACCGACCAAGCGACGCCCAACCTGCCATCACGAGATTTCGAT
TCCACCGCCGCCTTCTATGAAAGGTTGGGCTTCGGAATCGTTTTCCGGGACGCCGGCTGGATGATCCTCC
AGCGCGGGGATCTCATGCTGGAGTTCTTCGCCCACCCTAGGGGGAGGCTAACTGAAACACGGAAGGAGAC
AATACCGGAAGGAACCCGCGCTATGACGGCAATAAAAAGACAGAATAAAACGCACGGTGTTGGGTCGTTT
GTTCATAAACGCGGGGTTCGGTCCCAGGGCTGGCACTCTGTCGATACCCCACCGAGACCCCATTGGGGCC
AATACGCCCGCGTTTCTTCCTTTTCCCCACCCCACCCCCCAAGTTCGGGTGAAGGCCCAGGGCTCGCAGC
CAACGTCGGGGCGGCAGGCCCTGCCATAGCCTCAGGTTACTCATATATACTTTAGATTGATTTAAAACTT
CATTTTTAATTTAAAAGGATCTAGGTGAAGATCCTTTTTGATAATCTCATGACCAAAATCCCTTAACGTG
AGTTTTCGTTCCACTGAGCGTCAGACCCCGTAGAAAAGATCAAAGGATCTTCTTGAGATCCTTTTTTTCT
GCGCGTAATCTGCTGCTTGCAAACAAAAAAACCACCGCTACCAGCGGTGGTTTGTTTGCCGGATCAAGAG
CTACCAACTCTTTTTCCGAAGGTAACTGGCTTCAGCAGAGCGCAGATACCAAATACTGTTCTTCTAGTGT
AGCCGTAGTTAGGCCACCACTTCAAGAACTCTGTAGCACCGCCTACATACCTCGCTCTGCTAATCCTGTT
ACCAGTGGCTGCTGCCAGTGGCGATAAGTCGTGTCTTACCGGGTTGGACTCAAGACGATAGTTACCGGAT
AAGGCGCAGCGGTCGGGCTGAACGGGGGGTTCGTGCACACAGCCCAGCTTGGAGCGAACGACCTACACCG
AACTGAGATACCTACAGCGTGAGCTATGAGAAAGCGCCACGCTTCCCGAAGGGAGAAAGGCGGACAGGTA
TCCGGTAAGCGGCAGGGTCGGAACAGGAGAGCGCACGAGGGAGCTTCCAGGGGGAAACGCCTGGTATCTT
TATAGTCCTGTCGGGTTTCGCCACCTCTGACTTGAGCGTCGATTTTTGTGATGCTCGTCAGGGGGGCGGA
GCCTATGGAAAAACGCCAGCAACGCGGCCTTTTTACGGTTCCTGGCCTTTTGCTGGCCTTTTGCTCACAT
GTTCTTTCCTGCGTTATCCCCTGAGGCCGGCCTATTAATAGTAATCAATTACGGGGTCATTAGTTCATAG
CCCATATATGGAGTTCCGCGTTACATAACTTACGGTAAATGGCCCGCCTGGCTGACCGCCCAACGACCCC
CGCCCATTGACGTCAATAATGACGTATGTTCCCATAGTAACGCCAATAGGGACTTTCCATTGACGTCAAT
GGGTGGAGTATTTACGGTAAACTGCCCACTTGGCAGTACATCAAGTGTATCATATGCCAAGTCCGCCCCC
TATTGACGTCAATGACGGTAAATGGCCCGCCTGGCATTATGCCCAGTACATGACCTTACGGGACTTTCCT
ACTTGGCAGTACATCTACGTATTAGTCATCGCTATTACCATGCTGATGCGGTTTTGGCAGTACACCAATG
GGCGTGGATAGCGGTTTGACTCACGGGGATTTCCAAGTCTCCACCCCATTGACGTCAATGGGAGTTTGTT
TTGGCACCAAAATCAACGGGACTTTCCAAAATGTCGTAATAACCCCGCCCCGTTGACGCAAATGGGCGGT
AGGCGTGTACGGTGGGAGGTCTATATAAGCAGACGTCGTTTAGTGAACCGTCAGATCACTAGATGCTTTA
TTGCGGTAGTTTATCACAGTTAAATTGCTAACGCCAGTCTCGAACTTAACGTGCAGAAGTTGGTCGTGAG
GCACTGGGCAGGTAAGTATCGGGCCCTTTGTGCGGGGGGAGCGGCTCGGGGCTGTCCGCGGGGGGACGGC
TGCCTTCGGGGGGGACGGGGCAGGGCGGGGTTCGGCTTCTGGCGTGTGACCGGCGGCTCTAGAGCCTCTG
CTAACCATGTTCATGCCTTCTTCTTTTTCCTACAGCTCCTGGGCAACGTGCTGGTTATTGTGCTGTCTCA
TCATTTTGGCAAAGAATTGGATCGGACCGAAATCACCACAATTCAGCAAATTGTGAACATCATCACGTTC
ATCTTTCCCTGGTTGCCAAAGGCCCATTTTCCTGTCAGTAACGAGAAGGTCGCGAATTCAGGCGCTTTTT
AGACTGGTCGTAGGGAGACCACAACGGTTTCCCTCTAGAAATAATTTTGTTTAACTATAAGAAGGAGATA
TACCATGCGGGGTTCTCATCATCACCACCATCACAGCAGCGGCCTGGTGCCGCGCGGCAGCTCGCTAGCG
CTGGATCCCGCCACCATGGTGAGCAAGGGCGAGGAGCTGTTCACCGGGGTGGTGCCCATCCTGGTCGAGC
TGGACGGCGACGTAAACGGCCACAAGTTCAGCGTGTCCGGCGAGGGCGAGGGCGATGCCACCTACGGCAA
GCTGACCCTGAAGTTCATCTGCACCACCGGCAAGCTGCCCGTGCCCTGGCCCACCCTCGTGACCACCCTG
TCCTGGGGCGTGCAGTGCTTCGCCCGCTACCCCGACCACATGAAGCAGCACGACTTCTTCAAGTCCGCCA
TGCCCGAAGGCTACGTCCAGGAGCGCACCATCTTCTTCAAGGACGACGGCAACTACAAGACCCGCGCCGA
GGTGAAGTTCGAGGGCGACACCCTGGTGAACCGCATCGAGCTGAAGGGCATCGACTTCAAGGAGGACGGC
AACATCCTGGGGCACAAGCTGGAGTACAACTACTTTAGCGACAACGTCTATATCACCGCCGACAAGCAGA
AGAACGGCATCAAGGCCAACTTCAAGATCCGCCACAACATCGAGGACGGCGGCGTGCAGCTCGCCGACCA
CTACCAGCAGAACACCCCCATCGGCGACGGCCCCGTGCTGCTGCCCGACAACCACTACCTGAGCTACCAG
TCCAAGCTGAGCAAAGACCCCAACGAGAAGCGCGATCACATGGTCCTGCTGGAGTTCGTGACCGCCGCCG
GGATCACTCTCGGCATGGACGAGCTGTACAAGTAAAAGCTTGTGATTAACCTCAGGTGCAGGCTGCCTAT
CAGAAGGTGGTGGCTGGTGTGGCCAATGCCCTGGCTCACAAATACCACTGAGATCGATCTTTTTCCCTCT
GCCAAAAATTATGGGGACATCATGAAGCCCCTTGAGCATCTGACTTCTGGCTAATAAAGGAAATTTATTT
TCATTGCAATAGTGTGTTGGAATTTTTTGTGTCTCTCACTCGGAAGGACATATGGGAGGGCAAATCATTT
AAAACATCAGAATGAGTATTTGGTTTAGAGTTTGGCAACATATGCCCATATGTAACTAGCATAACCCCTT
GGGGCCTCTAAACGGGTCTTGAGGGGTTTTTTGCTGAAAGCATGCTCGGGGAAATGTGCGCGGAACCCCT
ATTTGTTTATTTTTCTAAATACATTCAAATATGTATCCGCTCATGAGACAATAACCCTGATAAATGCTTC
AATAATATTGAAAAAGGAAGAGTCCTGAGGCGGAAAGAACCAGCTGTGGAATGTGTGTCAGTTAGGGTGT
GGAAAGTCCCCAGGCTCCCCAGCAGGCAGAAGTATGCAAAGCATGCATCTCAATTAGTCAGCAACCATAG
TCCCGCCCCTAACTCCGCCCATCCCGCCCCTAACTCCGCCCAGTTCCGCCCATTCTCCGCCCCATGGCTG
ACTAATTTTTTTTATTTATGCAGAGGCCGAGGCCGCCTCGGCCTCTGAGCTATTCCAGAAGTAGTGAGGA
GGCTTTTTTGGAGGCCTAGGCTTTTGCAAAGATCGATCAAGAGACAGGATGAGGATCGTTTCGCATGATT
GAACAAGATGGATTGCACGCAGGTTCTCCGGCCGCTTGGGTGGAGAGGCTATTCGGCTATGACTGGGCAC
AACAGACAATCGGCTGCTCTGATGCCGCCGTGTTCCGGCTGTCAGCGCAGGGGCGCCCGGTTCTTTTTGT
CAAGACCGACCTGTCCGGTGCCCTGAATGAACTGCAAGACGAGGCAGCGCGGCTATCGTGGCTGGCCACG
ACGGGCGTTCCTTGCGCAGCTGTGCTCGACGTTGTCACTGAAGCGGGAAGGGACTGGCTGCTATTGGGCG
AAGTGCCGGGGCAGGATCTCCTGTCATCTCACCTTGCTCCTGCCGAGAAAGTATCCATCATGGCTGATGC
AATGCGGCGGCTGCATACGCTTGATCCGGCTACCTGCCCATTCGACCACCAAGCGAAACATCGCATCGAG
CGAGCACGTACTCGGATGGAAGCCGGTCTTGTCGATCAGGATGATCTGGACGAAGAGCATCAGGGGCTCG
CGCCAGCCGAACTGTTCGCCAGGCTCAAGGCGAGCATGCCCGACGGCGAGGATCTCGTCGTGACCCATGG
CGATGCCTGCTTGCCGAATATCATGGTGGAAAATGGCCGCTTTTCTGGATTCATCGACTGTGGCCGGCTG
GGTGTGGCGGACCGCTATCAGGACATAGCGTTGGCTACCCGTGATATTGCTGAAGAGCTTGGCGGCGAAT
GGGCTGACCGCTTCCTCGTGCTTTACGGTATCGCCGCTCCCGATTCGCAGCGCATCGCCTTCTATCGCCT
TCTTGACGAGTTCT
Features (pLannotate 1.2.2; 16 found; start..end, strand, type, name):
     26..178     +  CDS            ble (fragment): BLE_KLEPN - Experimental evidence at protein level: Swiss-Prot protein existence level 1. Binding protein with a strong affinity to the bleomycin family of antibiotics. Binds to CL990; an antimitotic-antibiotic compound. From Klebsiella pneumoniae.
    237..284     +  polyA_signal   HSV TK poly(A) signal: herpes simplex virus thymidine kinase polyadenylation signal (Cole and Stacy, 1985)
    375..391     -  polyA_signal   bGH poly(A) signal (fragment): bovine growth hormone polyadenylation signal
    613..1201    +  rep_origin     ori: high-copy-number ColE1/pMB1/pBR322/pUC origin of replication
   1293..1652    +  enhancer       CMV enhancer (fragment): human cytomegalovirus immediate early enhancer
   1654..1853    +  promoter       CMV promoter: human cytomegalovirus (CMV) immediate early promoter
   2005..2135    +  intron         chimeric intron (fragment): chimera between introns from chicken β-actin and rabbit β-globin
   2204..2322    +  promoter       rhaB promoter: promoter of the E. coli rhaBAD operon, conferring tight induction with L-rhamnose and repression with D-glucose in the presence of RhaR and RhaS (Giacalone et al., 2006)
   2424..2441    +  CDS            thrombin site: thrombin recognition and cleavage site
   2466..3185    +  CDS            mTurquoise2: enhanced monomeric variant of CFP (Goedhart et al., 2012) mammalian codon-optimized
   3200..3268    +  CDS            HBB (fragment): HBB_PONPY - Experimental evidence at transcript level: Swiss-Prot protein existence level 2. Involved in oxygen transport from the lung to the various peripheral tissues. From Pongo pygmaeus (Bornean orangutan).
   3343..3398    +  polyA_signal   β-globin poly(A) signal: rabbit β-globin polyadenylation signal (Gil and Proudfoot, 1987)
   3486..3533    +  terminator     T7 terminator: transcription terminator for bacteriophage T7 RNA polymerase
   3559..3663    +  promoter       AmpR promoter: bla
   3732..3942    +  promoter       SV40 promoter: SV40 early promoter
   3985..5       +  CDS            NeoR/KanR (across the origin): aminoglycoside phosphotransferase from Tn5; aph(3')-II (or nptII); confers resistance to neomycin, kanamycin, and G418 (Geneticin®)
