[The description below was written by a language model from this plasmid's Addgene catalogue record and pLannotate feature annotations shown in this document.]
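Description:
pFPO-His-mTurquoise2_T203Y is a 4,774-nt dual-host expression plasmid built on the pFPO backbone, catalogued for both bacterial and mammalian expression and deposited for bacterial production and isolation of a mutant fluorescent protein. It replicates in E. coli from a high-copy ColE1/pUC-type origin and is selected with kanamycin. The Tn5 NeoR/KanR gene lies behind both the bacterial AmpR (bla) promoter and the SV40 early promoter, with an HSV TK polyadenylation signal downstream. This arrangement gives kanamycin resistance in bacteria and could in principle support G418 selection in mammalian cells. A short bleomycin-resistance fragment and a bGH poly(A) fragment also appear in the annotation and are probably backbone remnants.

The insert is a synthetic mTurquoise2 coding sequence, a monomeric cyan fluorescent protein, carrying a T203Y substitution. It was cloned between BamHI and HindIII sites, both of which were retained. The record lists an N-terminal His tag for affinity purification. The feature table does not annotate the tag itself, but it shows a thrombin cleavage site just upstream of the fluorescent protein, which would allow a tag to be removed.

Two promoter systems sit in tandem ahead of the open reading frame. The first is a CMV enhancer/promoter with a chimeric intron fragment for mammalian cells. The second is the E. coli rhaB promoter, which gives L-rhamnose-inducible, glucose-repressed expression in bacteria. Downstream, a rabbit β-globin poly(A) signal (next to a globin-derived fragment) and a T7 terminator end transcription in the respective hosts. According to the record, the plasmid is used to purify the T203Y variant, work associated with development of a fluorescence-lifetime calcium biosensor.
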