Addgene plasmid #191456: pFPO-His-mTurquoise2_T203Y
Purpose: Bacterial isolation of mTurquoise2 with a T203Y mutation
Depositing lab: Dorus Gadella. Publication: A green lifetime biosensor for calcium that remains bright over its full dynamic range. van der Linden FH, Thornquist SC, Ter Beek RM, Huijts JY, Hink MA, Gadella TWJ, Maimon G, Goedhart J. eLife. 2025 Dec 19;14:RP105086. doi: 10.7554/eLife.105086. PubMed 41416770.
Backbone
  Vector backbone: pFPO
  Vector type: Mammalian Expression, Bacterial Expression
Growth in bacteria
  Bacterial resistance: Kanamycin, 50 μg/mL
  Growth temperature: 37°C
  Growth strain: DH5alpha
  Copy number: High Copy
Gene/Insert
  Gene/Insert name: mTurquoise2_T203Y
  Species: Synthetic
  Tag / fusion protein: His (N terminal on insert)
  Cloning method: Restriction Enzyme; 5′ cloning site BamHI (not destroyed); 3′ cloning site HindIII (not destroyed)
Terms and licenses: Academic/Nonprofit Terms; Industry Terms: Not Available to Industry
How to cite: pFPO-His-mTurquoise2_T203Y was a gift from Dorus Gadella (Addgene plasmid # 191456 ; http://n2t.net/addgene:191456 ; RRID:Addgene_191456)
